Addgene plasmid #39011: HDHD2
Purpose: Bacterial expression for structure determination; may not be full ORF
Depositing lab: Nicola Burgess-Brown. Depositing organization: University of Oxford.
Backbone
  Vector backbone: pNIC-CTHF
  Backbone manufacturer: SGC
  Vector type: Bacterial Expression
Growth in bacteria
  Bacterial resistance: Kanamycin, 50 μg/mL
  Growth temperature: 37°C
  Growth strain: Mach1
  Copy number: Low Copy
Gene/Insert
  Gene/Insert name: HDHD2 (alt names: haloacid dehalogenase-like hydrolase domain containing 2; PDB:3HLT)
  Species: H. sapiens (human)
  Insert size (bp): 852
  Entrez Gene: HDHD2 (a.k.a. 3110052N05Rik)
  Tag / fusion protein: TEV-His6-Flag (C terminal on insert)
  Cloning method: Ligation Independent Cloning
  Sequencing primers: 5′ T7; 3′ T7-term
Terms and licenses: Academic/Nonprofit Terms; Industry Terms: Not Available to Industry
How to cite: HDHD2 was a gift from Nicola Burgess-Brown (Addgene plasmid # 39011 ; http://n2t.net/addgene:39011 ; RRID:Addgene_39011)
