[The description below was written by a language model from this plasmid's Addgene catalogue record.]
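Description:
HDHD2 is a bacterial expression plasmid built on the pNIC-CTHF backbone from the SGC, carrying a human HDHD2 (haloacid dehalogenase-like hydrolase domain containing 2) coding insert of 852 bp. It is maintained in E. coli as a low-copy plasmid under kanamycin selection. The record does not list the origin of replication or give a feature table, so the details of the backbone elements are not documented here. The promoter is also not stated explicitly, although the use of T7 and T7-terminator sequencing primers indicates that the insert sits between T7 promoter and terminator regions, as is typical for T7-driven expression vectors used in strains that supply T7 RNA polymerase.

The insert was introduced by ligation-independent cloning and is fused at its C terminus to a TEV-His6-Flag tag. In this arrangement the hexahistidine segment allows purification by immobilised metal affinity chromatography, the Flag epitope provides a handle for antibody-based detection or capture, and the TEV protease recognition site lying between the protein and the tags allows them to be cleaved off after purification, leaving a near-native C terminus.

The stated purpose is recombinant protein production in bacteria for structure determination, and the record associates the construct with a deposited crystal structure entry for HDHD2. The record cautions that the insert may not be the full open reading frame, since constructs of this kind are often trimmed to domain boundaries that favour soluble expression and crystallisation. Users needing the complete protein should therefore check the boundaries against the reference sequence.
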