>Addgene plasmid #39011 | HDHD2 | depositor partial sequence | sequence record 49069 | HDHD2 sequence 852 bps
ATGGCAGCATGCCGTGCATTAAAAGCTGTTTTGGTAGATCTCAGTGGCACACTTCACATTGAAGATGCAG
CTGTGCCAGGCGCACAGGAAGCTCTTAAAAGGTTACGTGGTGCTTCTGTAATCATTAGGTTTGTGACCAA
TACAACCAAAGAGAGCAAGCAAGACCTGTTAGAAAGGTTGAGAAAATTGGAATTTGATATCTCTGAAGAT
GAAATATTCACATCTCTGACTGCAGCCAGAAGTTTACTAGAGCGGAAACAAGTCAGACCCATGCTGCTAG
TTGATGATCGGGCACTACCTGATTTCAAAGGAATACAAACAAGTGATCCTAATGCTGTGGTCATGGGATT
GGCACCAGAACATTTTCATTATCAAATTCTGAATCAAGCATTCCGGTTACTCCTGGATGGAGCACCTCTG
ATAGCAATCCACAAAGCCAGGTATTACAAGAGGAAAGATGGCTTAGCCCTGGGGCCTGGACCATTTGTGA
CTGCTTTAGAGTATGCCACAGATACCAAAGCCACAGTCGTGGGGAAACCAGAGAAGACGTTCTTTTTGGA
AGCATTGCGGGGCACTGGCTGTGAACCTGAGGAGGCTGTCATGATAGGAGATGATTGCAGGGATGATGTT
GGTGGGGCTCAAGATGTCGGCATGCTGGGCATCTTAGTAAAGACTGGGAAATATCGAGCATCAGATGAAG
AAAAAATTAATCCACCTCCTTACTTAACTTGTGAGAGTTTCCCTCATGCTGTGGACCACATTCTGCAGCA
CCTATTGGCAGAGAACCTCTACTTCCAATCGCACCATCATCACCACCATGATTACAAGGATGACGACGAT
AAGTGAGGATCC
