>Addgene plasmid #39011 | HDHD2 | addgene partial sequence | sequence record 52987 | T7 5'-TAATACGACTCACTATAGGG-3'
ATTTTGTTTACCTTAAGAAGGAGATATACTATGGCAGCATGCCGTGCATTAAAAGCTGTTTTGGTAGATC
TCAGTGGCACACTTCACATTGAAGATGCAGCTGTGCCAGGCGCACAGGAAGCTCTTAAAAGGTTACGTGG
TGCTTCTGTAATCATTAGGTTTGTGACCAATACAACCAAAGAGAGCAAGCAAGACCTGTTAGAAAGGTTG
AGAAAATTGGAATTTGATATCTCTGAAGATGAAATATTCACATCTCTGACTGCAGCCAGAAGTTTACTAG
AGCGGAAACAAGTCAGACCCATGCTGCTAGTTGATGATCGGGCACTACCTGATTTCAAAGGAATACAAAC
AAGTGATCCTAATGCTGTGGTCATGGGATTGGCACCAGAACATTTTCATTATCAAATTCTGAATCAAGCA
TTCCGGTTACTCCTGGATGGAGCACCTCTGATAGCAATCCACAAAGCCAGGTATTACAAGAGGAAAGATG
GCTTAGCCCTGGGGCCTGGACCATTTGTGACTGCTTTAGAGTATGCCACAGATACCAAAGCCACAGTCGT
GGGGAAACCAGAGAAGACGTTCTTTTTGGAAGCATTGCGGGGCACTGGCTGTGAACCTGAGGAGGCTGTC
ATGATAGGAGATGATTGCAGGGATGATGTTGGTGGGGCTCAAGATGTCGGCATGCTGGGCATCTTAGTAA
AGACTGGGAAATATCGAGCATCAGATGAAGAAAAAATTAATCCACCTCCTTACTTAACTTGTGAGAGTTT
CCCTCATGCTGTGGACCACATTCTGCAGCACCTATTGGCAGAGAACCTCTACTTCCAATCGCACCATCAT
CACCACCATGATTACAAGGATGACGACGATAAGTGAGGATCCGAATTCGAGCTCCGTCGACAAGCTTGCG
GGCCGCACT
