>Addgene plasmid #39011 | HDHD2 | addgene partial sequence | sequence record 53328 | T7_term
GTTAGCAGCCGGATCTCAGTGGTGGTGGTGGTGGTGCTCGAGTGCGGCCGCAAGCTTGTCGACGGAGCTC
GAATTCGGATCCTCACTTATCGTCGTCATCCTTGTAATCATGGTGGTGATGATGGTGCGATTGGAAGTAG
AGGTTCTCTGCCAATAGGTGCTGCAGAATGTGGTCCACAGCATGAGGGAAACTCTCACAAGTTAAGTAAG
GAGGTGGATTAATTTTTTCTTCATCTGATGCTCGATATTTCCCAGTCTTTACTAAGATGCCCAGCATGCC
GACATCTTGAGCCCCACCAACATCATCCCTGCAATCATCTCCTATCATGACAGCCTCCTCAGGTTCACAG
CCAGTGCCCCGCAATGCTTCCAAAAAGAACGTCTTCTCTGGTTTCCCCACGACTGTGGCTTTGGTATCTG
TGGCATACTCTAAAGCAGTCACAAATGGTCCAGGCCCCAGGGCTAAGCCATCTTTCCTCTTGTAATACCT
GGCTTTGTGGATTGCTATCAGAGGTGCTCCATCCAGGAGTAACCGGAATGCTTGATTCAGAATTTGATAA
TGAAAATGTTCTGGTGCCAATCCCATGACCACAGCATTAGGATCACTTGTTTGTATTCCTTTGAAATCAG
GTAGTGCCCGATCATCAACTAGCAGCATGGGTCTGACTTGTTTCCGCTCTAGTAAACTTCTGGCTGCAGT
CAGAGATGTGAATATTTCATCTTCAGAGATATCAAATTCCAATTTTCTCAACCTTTCTAACAGGTCTTGC
TTGCTCTCTTTGGTTGTATTGGTCACA
